>Addgene plasmid #90987 | pADH139 | addgene full sequence | sequence record 180520 | Addgene NGS Result
AGGGTTATTGTCTCATGAGCGGATACATATTTGAATGTATTTAGAAAAATAAACAAATAGGGGTTCCGCG
CACATTTCCCCGAAAAGTGCCACCTGACGTCTAAGAAACCATTATTATCATGACATTAACCTATAAAAAT
AGGCGTATCACGAGGCCCTTTGACGGCACGGCCACGCGTTTAAACCGCCGTTTTAGAGCTAGAAATAGCA
AGTTAAAATAAGGCTAGTCCGTTATCAACTTGAAAAAGTGGCACCGAGTCGGTGCTTTTTTTCTCGAGTT
TTTTTATCGAGTTGAGACCAGAAGTCGTTAAAGGTACAAACTTGATCATTGTTCGTGAATTAGTTGGTGG
TATTTATTTCGGTGATCGTGAAGAACAAGAAGAAAGTGAAGATAAACAAACCGCATGGGATACTGAAAAA
TACACCGTCGATGAAGTCACCAGAATCACCCGTATGGCTGCCTTCATGGCTTTACAACATAACCCACCAT
TACCAATCTGGTCATTGGATAAGGCTAATGTTTTAGCTTCTTCTAGATTATGGAGAAGAACTGTCGATAA
AGTGATTTCTGAAGAGTTCCCAACTTTGTCTGTTCAACATCAATTGATTGACTCCGCCGCCATGATTTTA
ATTCAAAACCCAACCAAATTGAATGGTATAATCATCACTTCTAACATGTTTGGTGATATCATTTCCGATG
AAGCTTCAGTTATTCCAGGTTCCTTGGGTTTATTACCATCTGCATCTTTGGCTTCATTGCCAGATACCAA
CACCGCTTTTGGTCTTTATGAACCATGTCACGGTTCTGCTCCTGATTTACCAGCCAATAAAGTTAACCCA
ATTGCTACTATTTTATCTGCTGCTTCTATGTTGAGATTATCTTTGGATTGTGTGAAAGAAGCTGAAGCTT
TAGAAGAAGCCGTGAAACAAGTCTTGGATAAAGGTATCAGAACTGCAGATTTAAGAGGTACCAGTTCAGC
TACTGAAGTTGGTGACGCGATTGTCGAAGCTGTTACTAAAATCTTAAAAGAAAAAGCTTAACGGTGTTTA
AACCCCAGCGCCTGGCGGGCGCTCACAATTCCACACAACATACGAGCCGGAAGCATAAAGTGTAAAGCCT
GGGGTGCCTAATGAGTGAGCTAACTCACATTAATTGCGTTGCGCTCACTGCCCGCTTTCCAGTCGGGAAA
CCTGTCGTGCCAGCTGCATTAATGAATCGGCCAACGCGCGGGGAGAGGCGGTTTGCGTATTGGGCGCTCT
TCCGCTTCCTCGCTCACTGACTCGCTGCGCTCGGTCGTTCGGCTGCGGCGAGCGGTATCAGCTCACTCAA
AGGCGGTAATACGGTTATCCACAGAATCAGGGGATAACGCAGGAAAGAACATGTGAGCAAAAGGCCAGCA
AAAGGCCAGGAACCGTAAAAAGGCCGCGTTGCTGGCGTTTTTCCATAGGCTCCGCCCCCCTGACGAGCAT
CACAAAAATCGACGCTCAAGTCAGAGGTGGCGAAACCCGACAGGACTATAAAGATACCAGGCGTTTCCCC
CTGGAAGCTCCCTCGTGCGCTCTCCTGTTCCGACCCTGCCGCTTACCGGATACCTGTCCGCCTTTCTCCC
TTCGGGAAGCGTGGCGCTTTCTCATAGCTCACGCTGTAGGTATCTCAGTTCGGTGTAGGTCGTTCGCTCC
AAGCTGGGCTGTGTGCACGAACCCCCCGTTCAGCCCGACCGCTGCGCCTTATCCGGTAACTATCGTCTTG
AGTCCAACCCGGTAAGACACGACTTATCGCCACTGGCAGCAGCCACTGGTAACAGGATTAGCAGAGCGAG
GTATGTAGGCGGTGCTACAGAGTTCTTGAAGTGGTGGCCTAACTACGGCTACACTAGAAGAACAGTATTT
GGTATCTGCGCTCTGCTGAAGCCAGTTACCTTCGGAAAAAGAGTTGGTAGCTCTTGATCCGGCAAACAAA
CCACCGCTGGTAGCGGTGGTTTTTTTGTTTGCAAGCAGCAGATTACGCGCAGAAAAAAAGGATCTCAAGA
AGATCCTTTGATCTTTTCTACGGGGTCTGACGCTCAGTGGAACGAAAACTCACGTTAAGGGATTTTGGTC
ATGAGATTATCAAAAAGGATCTTCACCTAGATCCTTTTAAATTAAAAATGAAGTTTTAAATCAATCTAAA
GTATATATGAGTAAACTTGGTCTGACAGTTACCAATGCTTGATCAGTGAGGCACCTATCTCAGCGATCTG
TCTATTTCGTTCATCAATAGTTGCCTGACTCCCCGTCGTGTAGATAACTACGATACGGGAGGGCTTACCA
TCTGGCCCCAGTGCTGCAATGATACCGCGAGACCCACGCTCACCGGCTCCAGATTTATCAGCAATAAACC
AGCCAGCCGGAAGGGCCGAGCGCAGAAGTGGTCCTGCAACTTTATCCGCCTCCATCCAGTCTATTAATTG
TTGCCGGGAAGCTAGAGTAAGTAGTTCGCCAGTTAATAGTTTGCGCAACGTTGTTGCCATTGCTACAGGC
ATCGTGGTGTCACGCTCGTCGTTTGGTATGGCTTCATTCAGCTCCGGTTCCCAACGATCAAGGCGAGTTA
CATGATCCCCCATGTTGTGCAAAAAAGCGGTTAGCTCCTTCGGTCCTCCGATCGTTGTCAGAAGTAAGTT
GGCCGCAGTGTTATCACTCATGGTTATGGCAGCACTGCATAATTCTCTTACTGTCATGCCATCCGTAAGA
TGCTTTTCTGTGACTGGTGAGTACTCAACCAAGTCATTCTGAGAATAGTGTATGCGGCGACCGAGTTGCT
CTTGCCCGGCGTCAATACGGGATAATACCGCGCCACATAGCAGAACTTTAAAAGTGCTCATCATTGGAAA
ACGTTCTTCGGGGCGAAAACTCTCAAGGATCTTACCGCTGTTGAGATCCAGTTCGATGTAACCCACTCGT
GCACCCAACTGATCTTCAGCATCTTTTACTTTCACCAGCGTTTCTGGGTGAGCAAAAACAGGAAGGCAAA
ATGCCGCAAAAAAGGGAATAAGGGCGACACGGAAATGTTGAATACTCATACTCTTCCTTTTTCAATATTA
TTGAAGCATTTATC
Features (pLannotate 1.2.2; 8 found; start..end, strand, type, name):
    190..265     +  misc_RNA       gRNA scaffold: guide RNA scaffold for the Streptococcus pyogenes CRISPR/Cas9 system
    292..1026    +  CDS            LEU2 (fragment): LEU3_YEAST - Experimental evidence at protein level: Swiss-Prot protein existence level 1. Catalyzes the oxidation of 3-carboxy-2-hydroxy-4- methylpentanoate (3-isopropylmalate) to 3-carboxy-4-methyl-2- oxopentanoate. The product decarboxylates to 4-methyl-2 oxopentanoate. From Saccharomyces cerevisiae (strain ATCC 204508 / S288c) (Baker's yeast).
   1086..1116    -  promoter       lac promoter: promoter for the E. coli lac operon
   1131..1152    -  protein_bind   CAP binding site: CAP binding activates transcription in the presence of cAMP. E. coli catabolite activator protein
   1165..1257    -  CDS            lacI (fragment): lac repressor; lacI; The lac repressor binds to the lac operator to inhibit transcription in E. coli. This inhibition can be relieved by adding lactose or isopropyl-β-D-thiogalactopyranoside (IPTG).
   1440..2028    -  rep_origin     ori: high-copy-number ColE1/pMB1/pBR322/pUC origin of replication
   2199..3059    -  CDS            AmpR: β-lactamase; bla; confers resistance to ampicillin, carbenicillin, and related antibiotics
   3060..70      -  promoter       AmpR promoter (across the origin): bla
