[The description below was written by a language model from this plasmid's Addgene catalogue record and pLannotate feature annotations shown in this document.]
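Description:
pADH139 is a small (about 3.1 kb) pUC19-based plasmid that serves as a PCR template in the LEUpOUT CRISPR genome-editing system, in the version labelled "C.mal" in the record (presumably Candida maltosa, although the species name is not spelled out). It is propagated in E. coli as a high-copy plasmid through its ColE1/pUC origin and selected with ampicillin via the AmpR β-lactamase gene and its promoter. Remnants of the pUC19 lac region (lac promoter, CAP binding site and a short lacI fragment) are also present and have no evident role in the payload.

The insert is an "empty" guide RNA module: the conserved Streptococcus pyogenes Cas9 gRNA scaffold with no target-specific spacer, followed by a partial LEU2 coding sequence. The annotation tool matched this fragment to the S. cerevisiae 3-isopropylmalate dehydrogenase by homology, whereas the catalogue entry describes it as the C.mal LEU2 "2 of 2" portion. No promoter for the gRNA is annotated on this plasmid. According to the record, it is used with pADH110 in a stitching PCR, in which the user-chosen targeting sequence is introduced and the fragments are joined to yield the target-specific "part 2 of 2" of the gRNA expression cassette. The split LEU2 design implies that this piece pairs with a complementary part 1 fragment, but the record does not describe that partner.

The catalogue lists nourseothricin (NAT) as the selectable marker and calls the construct NAT-marked. However, no NAT resistance gene appears in the feature table, and the small insert size leaves little room for a complete one, so the marker may be only partial here or supplied by another component of the system.
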