Addgene plasmid #90987: pADH139
Purpose: NAT-marked "empty" gRNA construct for use in gRNA expression cassette stitching PCR; use with pADH110 to generate target-specific part 2 of 2 for C.mal LEUpOUT CRISPR system.
Depositing lab: Aaron Hernday. Depositing organization: University of California, Merced. Publication: An Efficient, Rapid, and Recyclable System for CRISPR-Mediated Genome Editing in Candida albicans. Nguyen N, Quail MMF, Hernday AD. mSphere. 2017 Apr 26;2(2):e00149-17. doi: 10.1128/mSphereDirect.00149-17. eCollection 2017 Mar-Apr. PubMed 28497115.
Backbone
  Vector backbone: pUC19
  Backbone size w/o insert (bp): 2242
  Total vector size (bp): 3094
  Vector type: CRISPR
  Selectable markers: Nourseothricin (NAT)
Growth in bacteria
  Bacterial resistance: Ampicillin, 100 μg/mL
  Growth temperature: 37°C
  Growth strain: DH5alpha
  Copy number: High Copy
Gene/Insert
  Gene/Insert name: gRNA conserved, C, mal LEU2 2 of 2
  gRNA/shRNA sequence: none
Terms and licenses: Academic/Nonprofit Terms; Industry Terms: Not Available to Industry
How to cite: pADH139 was a gift from Aaron Hernday (Addgene plasmid # 90987 ; http://n2t.net/addgene:90987 ; RRID:Addgene_90987)
